Addgene plasmid #237250: p0AmpAB-PXdRPL6
Purpose: Carries the X. dendrorhous RPL6 promoter
Depositing lab: Eric Young. Depositing organization: Worcester Polytechnic Institute. Publication: Omics-driven onboarding of the carotenoid producing red yeast Xanthophyllomyces dendrorhous CBS 6938. Tobin EE, Collins JH, Marsan CB, Nadeau GT, Mori K, Lipzen A, Mondo S, Grigoriev IV, Young EM. Appl Microbiol Biotechnol. 2024 Dec 28;108(1):547. doi: 10.1007/s00253-024-13379-w. PubMed 39731599.
Backbone
  Vector backbone: p0AmpAB
  Vector type: Synthetic Biology
Growth in bacteria
  Bacterial resistance: Ampicillin, 100 μg/mL
  Growth temperature: 37°C
  Growth strain: DH5alpha
  Copy number: High Copy
Gene/Insert
  Gene/Insert name: PXdRPL6
  Species: Xanthophyllomyces dendrorhous
  Cloning method: Golden Gate
Terms and licenses: Academic/Nonprofit Terms; Industry Terms: Not Available to Industry
How to cite: p0AmpAB-PXdRPL6 was a gift from Eric Young (Addgene plasmid # 237250 ; http://n2t.net/addgene:237250 ; RRID:Addgene_237250)
