[The description below was written by a language model from this plasmid's Addgene catalogue record and pLannotate feature annotations shown in this document.]
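Description:
p0AmpAB-PXdRPL6 is a small (about 3.1 kb) synthetic biology part plasmid built on the p0AmpAB backbone. It stores the RPL6 promoter of the carotenoid-producing red yeast Xanthophyllomyces dendrorhous as a reusable DNA part. It is maintained in E. coli through a high-copy ColE1/pMB1/pUC-type origin of replication and selected with ampicillin, with resistance provided by the β-lactamase gene (AmpR) under its native bla promoter. The annotation also picks up very short fragments resembling the rop gene and the pBR322 bom region. At only a few dozen bases each, these are most likely backbone remnants rather than functional elements, which is consistent with the catalogue listing of the plasmid as high copy.

The only payload is the promoter insert, PXdRPL6, which was introduced by Golden Gate cloning. The automated feature table does not annotate it, as expected for a non-standard fungal sequence. It presumably lies in the roughly 1 kb unannotated stretch downstream of the backbone elements, but its exact boundaries and length are not recorded. RPL6 encodes a ribosomal protein, and promoters of such genes are generally chosen for strong constitutive expression, although the record gives no strength or regulation data for this one. No coding sequence, terminator, yeast selection marker or yeast replication or integration element is annotated, so the plasmid is not an expression vector in its own right. The Golden Gate method and the backbone name suggest an entry-level part from which the promoter can be combined with other parts in hierarchical assemblies. The record does not describe the flanking Type IIS sites or overhangs. Its stated purpose is simply to carry this promoter, as part of a toolkit for engineering X. dendrorhous.
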