Features (pLannotate 1.2.2; 5 found; start..end, strand, type, name):
    138..726     -  rep_origin     ori: high-copy-number ColE1/pMB1/pBR322/pUC origin of replication
    897..1757    -  CDS            AmpR: β-lactamase; bla; confers resistance to ampicillin, carbenicillin, and related antibiotics
   1758..1862    -  promoter       AmpR promoter: bla
   1957..1992    +  CDS            rop (fragment): Rop protein, which maintains plasmids at low copy number; rop
   2094..2130    +  misc_feature   bom (fragment): basis of mobility region from pBR322
>Addgene plasmid #237250 | p0AmpAB-PXdRPL6 | addgene full sequence | sequence record 472764 | Addgene NGS Result
AGAGACCGAGCGGTATCAGCTCACTCAAAGGCGGTAATACGGTTATCCACAGAATCAGGGGATAACGCAG
GAAAGAACATGTGAGCAAAAGGCCAGCAAAAGGCCAGGAACCGTAAAAAGGCCGCGTTGCTGGCGTTTTT
CCATAGGCTCCGCCCCCCTGACGAGCATCACAAAAATCGACGCTCAAGTCAGAGGTGGCGAAACCCGACA
GGACTATAAAGATACCAGGCGTTTCCCCCTGGAAGCTCCCTCGTGCGCTCTCCTGTTCCGACCCTGCCGC
TTACCGGATACCTGTCCGCCTTTCTCCCTTCGGGAAGCGTGGCGCTTTCTCATAGCTCACGCTGTAGGTA
TCTCAGTTCGGTGTAGGTCGTTCGCTCCAAGCTGGGCTGTGTGCACGAACCCCCCGTTCAGCCCGACCGC
TGCGCCTTATCCGGTAACTATCGTCTTGAGCCCAACCCGGTAAGACACGACTTATCGCCACTGGCAGCAG
CCACTGGTAACAGGATTAGCAGAGCGAGGTATGTAGGCGGTGCTACAGAGTTCTTGAAGTGGTGGCCTAA
CTACGGCTACACTAGAAGAACAGTATTTGGTATCTGCGCTCTGCTGAAGCCAGTTACCTTCGGAAAAAGA
GTTGGTAGCTCTTGATCCGGCAAACAAACCACCGCTGGTAGCGGTGGTTTTTTTGTTTGCAAGCAGCAGA
TTACGCGCAGAAAAAAAGGATCTCAAGAAGATCCTTTGATCTTTTCTACGGGGTCTGACGCTCAGTGGAA
CGAAAACTCACGTTAAGGGATTTTGGTCATGAGATTATCAAAAAGGATCTTCACCTAGATCCTTTTAAAT
TAAAAATGAAGTTTTAAATCAATCTAAAGTATATATGAGTAAACTTGGTCTGACAGTTACCAATGCTTAA
TCAGTGAGGCACCTATCTCAGCGATCTGTCTATTTCGTTCATCCATAGTTGCCTGGCTCCCCGTCGTGTA
GATAACTACGATACGGGAGGGCTTACCATCTGGCCCCAGTGCTGCAATGATACCGCGAGAGCCACGCTCA
CCGGCTCCAGATTTATCAGCAATAAACCAGCCAGCCGGAAGGGCCGAGCGCAGAAGTGGTCCTGCAACTT
TATCCGCCTCCATCCAGTCTATTAATTGTTGCCGGGAAGCTAGAGTAAGTAGTTCGCCAGTTAATAGTTT
GCGCAACGTTGTTGCCATTGCTACAGGCATCGTGGTGTCACGCTCGTCGTTTGGTATGGCTTCATTCAGC
TCCGGTTCCCAACGATCAAGGCGAGTTACATGATCCCCCATGTTGTGCAAAAAAGCGGTTAGCTCCTTCG
GTCCTCCGATCGTTGTCAGAAGTAAGTTGGCCGCAGTGTTATCACTCATGGTTATGGCAGCACTGCATAA
TTCTCTTACTGTCATGCCATCCGTAAGATGCTTTTCTGTGACTGGTGAGTACTCAACCAAGTCATTCTGA
GAATAGTGTATGCGGCGACCGAGTTGCTCTTGCCCGGCGTCAATACGGGATAATACCGCGCCACATAGCA
GAACTTTAAAAGTGCTCATCATTGGAAAACGTTCTTCGGGGCGAAAACTCTCAAGGATCTTACCGCTGTT
GAGATCCAGTTCGATGTAACCCACTCGTGCACCCAACTGATCTTCAGCATCTTTTACTTTCACCAGCGTT
TCTGGGTGAGCAAAAACAGGAAGGCAAAATGCCGCAAAAAAGGGAATAAGGGCGACACGGAAATGTTGAA
TACTCATACTCTTCCTTTTTCAATATTATTGAAGCATTTATCAGGGTTATTGTCTCATGAGCGGATACAT
ATTTGAATGTATTTAGAAAAATAAACAAATAGGGGTTCCGCGCACATTTCCCCGAAAAGTGCCACCTGAC
GTCTAAGAAACCATTATTATCATGACATTAACCTATAAAAATAGGCGTATCACGAGGCCCTTTCGTCTCG
CGCGTTTCGGTGATGACGGTGAAAACCTCTGACACATGCAGCTCCCGGAGACGGTCACAGCTTGTCTGTA
AGCGGATGCCGGGAGCAGACAAGCCCGTCAGGGCGCGTCAGCGGGTGTTGGCGGGTGTCGGGGCTGGCTT
AACTATGCGGCATCAGAGCAGATTGTACTGGGTCTCAGTGCGCTTGATGGAAAACGCTAGCAGCAAAGAA
AGTTGATGGATTTGGAGGATCTCCGGTTAGTCACCGCTGCCCAATGGGCGTATGACTTTTATAGTTACAT
AAAGGTCAGCTTCCATGTGTTGGCAGCTCACGTCAGCCTGTGACCAGACTTGCTAAGGCTCAGGCCGCAT
AACCATCGATGGCGCGTGCCGCGTAACAAAGCTCGCCGGTCTGCCCGCCCGCCGTTCGCTCGGCTGGGTG
AGAAATTTAGGGCTTTTCCACCTCGTCTTGTCAAGTTTCTCTTTGCACCTCCGACCCCTTGTATTTCTCG
TCAAGGTTAGTTAACCCTTTAAAAGTGTTTGGAAATAGCTCCCCAAGCCCCTCAGTATCCATCAGTCCGC
ACATATCCAGCCATGCCAGTTCTGTATCTTCTTTGCAGGAATCATGAGGAGAGGGGAAATTTTCGTCGGC
AGACTAGTTGTCCTAGTACGGTAGCAATGGGTTGAAAACCGAGCGAGGTAGTACGGGGAGAGGTAGTGAG
GACATTGGGTGGGAAGCCCGATGGGCACCGACAGAATTACTTGGATTCAGCGAGTCAGACCGAGAAGATC
GACATCGACAGAGGCAGGCCTCTCGACAGACGAACTGGAATGGATTCACGATATACGAAGAAAAATGACA
GAACTCTGGCTGGATGGTTGTGCGGATCTGAGGGCTTTGTGAGCTGTCCTGTTCTTTTCATGGCACAGTA
CACTGACGGTTTCGGTTTTTCTATTCTTTCTATGCTTCTTCTCTGGCGTTCTATCTTTGTCACTGGGAAC
CTTCAACTCTGATGAACGATCTACGCTCGATTCTACTTGTTGTTCCCCATCCCTCCCATCGTTTCACGTC
GGCCTCGCGACAAAACTTTCCATTTCTGTCCCTGCAATCGCGTTCATCTTTCCCGAATACCCACTTCGCA
ACCCCCAATCACTGCTTCATCTCCGTTCTCTCTCCTTGTTGCTATTGTGTTGGATTCAATAGAATG
